Addgene plasmid #29439: pcDNA5FRT/FLAG-Ino80 ΔNC (267-1261)
Depositing lab: Joan Conaway & Ronald Conaway. Publication: Subunit organization of the human INO80 chromatin remodeling complex: an evolutionarily conserved core complex catalyzes ATP-dependent nucleosome remodeling. Chen L, Cai Y, Jin J, Florens L, Swanson SK, Washburn MP, Conaway JW, Conaway RC. J Biol Chem. 2011 Apr 1;286(13):11283-9. doi: 10.1074/jbc.M111.222505. Epub 2011 Feb 8. PubMed 21303910.
Backbone
  Vector backbone: pcDNA5-FRT
  Backbone manufacturer: Invitrogen
  Backbone size w/o insert (bp): 5070
  Vector type: Mammalian Expression
Growth in bacteria
  Bacterial resistance: Ampicillin, 100 μg/mL
  Growth temperature: 37°C
  Growth strain: DH5alpha
  Copy number: High Copy
Gene/Insert
  Gene/Insert name: INO80 (alt name: pcDNA5FRT/FLAG-Ino80 dNC)
  Species: H. sapiens (human)
  Insert size (bp): 2985
  Mutation: INO80 267-1261 (a.a.) with Q1116K mutation
  GenBank ID: NP_060023
  Entrez Gene: INO80 (a.k.a. INO80A, INOC1)
  Tag / fusion protein: Flag (N terminal on insert)
  Cloning method: Restriction Enzyme; 5′ cloning site SalI / XhoI (unknown if destroyed); 3′ cloning site NotI (unknown if destroyed)
  Sequencing primers: 5′ T7
Terms and licenses: Academic/Nonprofit Terms; Industry Terms: Not Available to Industry
Depositor comments: This construct is exactly as described in J Biol Chem. 2011 Apr 1;286(13):11283-9, including the Q1116K mutation.
How to cite: pcDNA5FRT/FLAG-Ino80 ΔNC (267-1261) was a gift from Joan Conaway & Ronald Conaway (Addgene plasmid # 29439 ; http://n2t.net/addgene:29439 ; RRID:Addgene_29439)
