[The description below was written by a language model from this plasmid's Addgene catalogue record.]
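Description:
pcDNA5FRT/FLAG-Ino80 ΔNC (267-1261) is a mammalian expression plasmid built on the Invitrogen pcDNA5-FRT backbone (about 5.1 kb without insert). It is maintained in E. coli as a high-copy plasmid under ampicillin selection. The pcDNA5/FRT family is designed for the Flp-In system: the vector carries an FRT site, so that co-delivery with Flp recombinase can integrate the plasmid at a matching FRT site in a suitable host cell line, giving isogenic stable lines that express the insert from a single defined locus. The record gives no feature table and does not list the promoter, polyadenylation signal or mammalian selection marker. These are therefore inferred only from the standard backbone, which normally uses a CMV promoter and a hygromycin resistance gene that becomes active on integration.

The insert is a roughly 3 kb fragment of human INO80, the catalytic ATPase subunit of the INO80 chromatin remodeling complex. It encodes amino acids 267 to 1261, so both the N-terminal and C-terminal regions of the protein are removed (hence "ΔNC"). An N-terminal FLAG epitope allows detection and affinity purification. The fragment was cloned by restriction digestion between a SalI/XhoI junction at the 5′ end and NotI at the 3′ end. The coding sequence carries a Q1116K substitution, which the depositor notes is present in the construct as published.

The associated study concerns the subunit organization of the human INO80 complex and the conserved core that catalyzes ATP-dependent nucleosome remodeling. This truncation is therefore suited to expressing and FLAG-purifying INO80 subcomplexes, to map which subunits associate with the central region of the protein and to test their remodeling activity.
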