>Addgene plasmid #29439 | pcDNA5FRT/FLAG-Ino80 ΔNC (267-1261) | addgene partial sequence | sequence record 34885 | 29439 with BGH-rev
GAGCGGCCGCCACTGTGCTGGATATCTGCAGAATTCCACCACACTGGACTAGTGGATCCACTAGTAACGG
CCGCCAGTGTGCTGGAATTCGCCCTTGTTTCTGCGGCCGCTTAGGGTTTCAAGGTATCTGGTTTGAAGTT
CCCACCTGAAATCACCATCCGCTGAATCTCACTCTTCTCCTTGGCTCTTTGCAGAATGCGTTCTTCAATG
GTGCCTTTACAGATGAGCCGGTACACAGTAACCTGCTTTGTCTGCCCTAAGCGGTGGGCCCTGTCCATGG
CCTGCTGGTCCACAGTGGGGTTCCAGTCGCTATCATAGAAAATCACTGTGTCTGCAGCAGTGAGATTGAT
ACCCAGTCCTCCAGCTCGTGTGCTTAACAGGAACACAAAGATGTCATTCCTGTTCTGAAAATCAGCAACC
ATGTCTCGCCTCTCCGAGATCTTGGATGAGCCATCAAGCCTCATGTAGGTATGCTTCCTGTAAACCATGT
ATTCCTCCAGTAGGTCTATCATCCTGGTCATCTGGGAGTAGATAAGGACCCTATGGCCCTTGGAGACTTG
AGCCCGAG
