>Addgene plasmid #29439 | pcDNA5FRT/FLAG-Ino80 ΔNC (267-1261) | addgene partial sequence | sequence record 34886 | 29439 with CMV-F
GAGCTCTCTGGCTAACTAGAGAACCCACTGCTTACTGGCTTATCGAAATTAATACGACTCACTATAGGGA
GACCCAAGCTGGCTAGCATGCCAGACTACAAGGACGATGATGACAAGCTCGACCACTTATCCATTGAGCA
GCTGAATGCTCGTCGCAGGAAAGTATGGCTCAGCATTGTGAAAAAGGAACTACCAAAGGCAAATAAGCAG
AAAGCTTCAGCTCGTAACCTGTTTCTCACCAATAGCCGAAAGCTTGCTCACCAGTGCATGAAGGAGGTGC
GTCGAGCTGCCTTGCAGGCCCAGAAGAACTGTAAGGAAACCTTGCCTCGTGCCCGCCGCCTCACCAAGGA
GATGCTTCTGTACTGGAAGAAATATGAGAAAGTAGAGAAGGAGCACCGCAAGAGAGCAGAGAAGGAAGCT
TTGGAGCAGCGGAAGTTGGATGAGGAAATGCGGGAGGCCAAGAGGCAACAGCGAAAACTCAACTTCTTAA
TTACCCAGACAGAGTTGTATGCCCATTTCATGAGTCGCAAACGAGATATGGGTCATGATGGTATCCAGGA
AGAAATCCTAAGGAAACTGGAAGACAGTTCTACCCAGAGACAAATCGATATAGGTGGAGGAGTGGTAGTT
AACATCACACAGGAGGATTATGATAGTAACCATTTTAAAGCCCAGGCCCTGAAGAATGCTGAAAATGCTT
ACCATATTCACCAAGCTCGGACAAGGTCATTTGATGAAGATGCAAAAGAAAGTCGAGCAGCTGCCCTACG
GGCAGCAAACAAGTCTGGCACTGGGTTTGGGGAGAGTTATAGCCTGGCTAACCCATCTATCCGGGCTGGT
GAGGATATTCCACAGCCCACAATTTTTAATGGCAAATTGAAAGGTTATCAACTGAAAGGCATGAATTGGT
TGGCCAATCTATATGAACAGG
